Addgene plasmid #210592: Dm_λHA-FLuc100_CSC
Purpose: Expresses lambdaHA-optimal Firefly (CSC metric; Drosophila)
Depositing lab: Olivia Rissland. Depositing organization: University of Colorado Denver and Anschutz Medical Campus. Publication: Synonymous codon usage regulates translation initiation. Barrington CL, Galindo G, Koch AL, Horton ER, Morrison EJ, Tisa S, Stasevich TJ, Rissland OS. Cell Rep. 2023 Dec 26;42(12):113413. doi: 10.1016/j.celrep.2023.113413. Epub 2023 Dec 12. PubMed 38096059.
Backbone
  Vector backbone: pAc5.1B
  Total vector size (bp): 7101
  Vector type: Insect Expression
Growth in bacteria
  Bacterial resistance: Ampicillin, 100 μg/mL
  Growth temperature: 37°C
  Growth strain: DH5alpha
  Copy number: High Copy
Gene/Insert
  Gene/Insert name: LambdaHA-optimal Firefly luciferase (Dm optimization, CSC metric) (alt names: Firefly; FLuc)
  Insert size (bp): 1776
  Promoter: Ac5
  Tag / fusion protein: lambda HA (N terminal on insert)
  Cloning method: Restriction Enzyme; 5′ cloning site KpnI (not destroyed); 3′ cloning site XbaI (not destroyed)
  Sequencing primers: 5′ Ac5_F; 3′ cctcgactgtgccttcta
Resource information
  A portion of this plasmid was derived from a plasmid made by: Synthesized by Genscript
Terms and licenses: Academic/Nonprofit Terms; Industry Terms: Not Available to Industry
How to cite: Dm_λHA-FLuc100_CSC was a gift from Olivia Rissland (Addgene plasmid # 210592 ; http://n2t.net/addgene:210592 ; RRID:Addgene_210592)
