[The description below was written by a language model from this plasmid's Addgene catalogue record and pLannotate feature annotations shown in this document.]
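Description:
Dm_λHA-FLuc100_CSC is an insect expression plasmid built on the pAc5.1B backbone, listed at about 7.1 kb (the sequenced record is 7,077 nt). It is maintained in E. coli as a high-copy plasmid through a ColE1/pUC-type origin and selected with ampicillin via the β-lactamase gene and its own promoter. The annotated fragments of a tetracycline resistance gene and of SV40 large T antigen appear to be non-functional backbone remnants flanking the SV40 polyadenylation region. The record lists no selectable marker for insect cells.

The payload is a 1,776 bp synthesized insert cloned between KpnI and XbaI, downstream of the Drosophila melanogaster actin 5C (Ac5) promoter, which gives strong constitutive expression in Drosophila cells. It encodes firefly (Photinus pyralis) luciferase with an N-terminal "lambda HA" tag. The feature table detects a short fragment of bacteriophage lambda N protein at the start of the reading frame, the peptide commonly used to tether a protein to boxB RNA hairpins. The HA epitope itself is not annotated, but it presumably lies in the gap before the luciferase coding sequence. The luciferase has been recoded with synonymous codons to be fully "optimal" for Drosophila, as defined by the codon stability coefficient (CSC) metric. A backbone-derived V5 tag is annotated just downstream of luciferase, though the record does not state whether it is translated in frame. An SV40 poly(A) signal follows the cassette.

The construct serves as a codon-optimality reporter in work on how synonymous codon usage affects translation and gene expression. Luciferase activity and the epitope tag both provide readouts of protein output.
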