Features (pLannotate 1.2.2; 10 found; start..end, strand, type, name):
     56..2565    +  promoter       Ac5 promoter: Drosophila melanogaster actin 5C promoter
   2585..2650    +  CDS            N (fragment): REGN_LAMBD - Experimental evidence at protein level: Swiss-Prot protein existence level 1. Plays a role as a transcriptional antitermination factor that allows the virus to initiate its lytic phase. Activates expression of the delayed viral early genes by modifying host RNA polymerase (RNAP) into a form that is resistant to termination signals. This antitermination function requires the host NusA protein which serves to stabilize the interaction between antitermination protein N and host RNA polymerase. From Escherichia phage lambda (Bacteriophage lambda).
   2711..4348    +  CDS            LUCI_PHOPY: Experimental evidence at protein level: Swiss-Prot protein existence level 1. Produces green light with a wavelength of 562 nm. From Photinus pyralis (Common eastern firefly) (Lampyris pyralis).
   4383..4424    +  CDS            V5 tag: epitope tag from simian virus 5
   4524..4658    -  polyA_signal   SV40 poly(A) signal: SV40 polyadenylation signal
   4681..4765    -  CDS            large T antigen (fragment): large T antigen from SV40 (simian virus 40)
   4766..5213    +  CDS            TcR (fragment): tetracycline efflux protein; tet; confers resistance to tetracycline
   5259..5847    -  rep_origin     ori: high-copy-number ColE1/pMB1/pBR322/pUC origin of replication
   6018..6878    -  CDS            AmpR: β-lactamase; bla; confers resistance to ampicillin, carbenicillin, and related antibiotics
   6879..6983    -  promoter       AmpR promoter: bla
>Addgene plasmid #210592 | Dm_λHA-FLuc100_CSC | addgene full sequence | sequence record 416810 | Addgene NGS Result
CTTCAAGAATTAATTCTATATTCTAAAAACACAAATGATACTTCTAAAAAAAAATCATGAATGGCATCAA
CTCTGAATCAAATCTTTGCAGATGCACCTACTTCTCATTTCCACTGTCACATCATTTTTCCAGATCTCGC
TGCCTGTTATGTGGCCCACAAACCAAGACACGTTTTATGGCCATTAAAGCTGGCTGATCGTCGCCAAACA
CCAAATACATAATGAATATGTACACATTCGAGAAAGAAGCGATCAAAGAAGCGTCTTCGGGCGGAGTAGG
AGAATGCGGAGGAGAAGGAGAACGAGCTGATCTAGTATCTCTCCACAATCCAATGCCAACTGACCAACTG
GCCATATTCGGAGCAATTTGAAGCCAATTTCCATCGCCTGGCGATCGCTCCATTCTTGGCTATATGTTTT
TCACCGTTACCCGGGGCCATTTTCAAAGACTCGTCGGCAAGATAAGATTGTGTCACTCGCTGTCTCTCTT
CATTTGTCGAAGAATGCTGAGGAATTTCGCGATGACGTCGGCGAGTATTTTGAAGAATGAGAATAATTTG
TATTTATACGAAAATCAGTTAGTGGAATTTTCTACAAAAACATGTTATCTATAGATAATTTTGTTGCAAA
ATATGTTGACTATGACAAAGATTGTATGTATATACCTTTAATGTATTCTCATTTTCTTATGTATTTATAA
TGGCAATGATGATACTGATGATATTTTAAGATGATGCCAGACCAAAAGGCTTGAATTTCTGCGTCTTTTG
CCGAACGCAGTGCATGTGCAATTGTTGTTTTTTGGAATATTCAATTTTCGGACTGTCCGCTTTGATTTCA
GTTTCTTGGCTTATTCAAAAAGCAAAGTAAAGCCAAAAAAGCGAGATGGCAATACCAAATGCGGCAAAAC
GGTAGTGGAAGGAAAGGGGTGCGGGGCAGCGGAAGGAAGGGTGGGGCGGGGCGTGGCGGGGTCTGTGGCT
GGGCGCGACGTCACCGACGTTGGAGCCACTCCTTTGACCATGTGTGCGTGTGTGTATTATTCGTGTCTCG
CCACTCGCCGGTTGTTTTTTTCTTTTTATGCTGCGCTCTCTCTAGCGCCATCTCGCTTACGCATGCTCAA
CGCACCGCATGTTGCCGTTTCCTTTTATGCGTCATTTTGGCTCGAAATAGGCAATTATTTAAACAAAGAT
TAGTCAACGAAAACGCTAAAATAAATAAGTCTACAATATGGTTACTTATTGCCATGTGTGTGCAGCCAAC
GATAGCAACAAAAGCAACAACACAGGTGGCTTTCCCTCTTTCACTTTTTGTTTGCAAGCCGCGTGCGAGC
AAGACGGCACGACCGGCAAACGCAATTACGCTGACAAAGAGCAGACGAAGTTTTGGCGAAAAACATCAAG
GCGCCTGATACGAATGCATTTGCAATAACAATTGCGATATTTAATATTGTTTATGAAGCTGTTTGACTTC
AAAACACACAAAAAAAAAAATAAAACAAATTATTTGAAAGAGAATTAGGAATCGGACGCTTATCGTTAGG
GTAACAACAAGAAATGCTTACTGAGTCACAGCCTCTGGAAAACTGCCGCAAGCCAGAGAGAGAGAGAAAA
AGAGGGAGAGCAGCTTAGACCGCATGTGCTTGTGTGTGAGGCGTCTCTCTCTTCGTCTCTGTTGCGCAAA
CGCATAGACTGCACTGAAAAAATCGATTACCTATTTTTTATGAATGAATATTTGCACTATTACTATTCAA
AACTATTAAGATAGCAATCACATTCAATAGCCAAATACTATACCACCTGAGCGATGCAACGAAATGATCA
ATTTGAGCAAAAATGCTGCATATTTAGGACGGCATCATTATAGAAATGCTTCTTGCTGTGTACTTTTCTC
TCGTCTGGCAGCTGTTTCGCCGTTATTGTTAAAACCGGCTTAAGTTAGGTGTGTTTTCTACGACTAGTGA
ATGCCCTACTAGAAGATGTGTGTTGCACAAAATGTCCCTGGAATAACCAATTTGAAGTGCAGATAGCAGT
AAACGTAAGCTAATATGAATATTATTTAACTGTAATGTTTTAATATCGCTGGACATTACTAATAAACCCA
CTATAAACACATGTACATATGTATGTTTTGGCATACAATGAGTAGTTGGGGAAAAAATGTGTAAAAGCAC
CGTGACCATCACAGCATAAAGATAACCAGCTGAAGTATCGAATATGAGTAACCCCCAAATTGAATCACAT
GCCGCAACTGATAGGACCCATGGAAGTACACTCTTCATGGCGATATACAAGACACACACAAGCACGAACA
CCCAGTTGCGGAGGAAATTCTCCGTAAATGAAAACCCAATCGGCGAACAATTCATACCCATATATGGTAA
AAGTTTTGAACGCGACTTGAGAGCGGAGAGCATTGCGGCTGATAAGGTTTTAGCGCTAAGCGGGCTTTAT
AAAACGGGCTGCGGGACCAGTTTTCATATCACTACCGTTTGAGTTCTTGTGCTGTGTGGATACTCCTCCC
GACACAAAGCCGCTCCATCAGCCAGCAGTCGTCTAATCCAGAGACCCCGGATCGGGGTACCAACATGGAT
GCCCAGACCCGCCGCCGCGAGCGCCGCGCCGAGAAGCAGGCCCAGTGGAAGGCCGCCAACGGCGGCAGCC
CCCCCCACATGGCCTACCCCTACGATGTGCCCGATTACGCCGCGGCCGCAGAGGATGCCAAGAACATCAA
GAAGGGTCCCGCCCCCTTCTACCCCTTGGAGGATGGTACCGCCGGTGAGCAGTTGCACAAGGCCATGAAG
CGTTACGCCTTGGTCCCCGGTACCATCGCCTTCACCGATGCCCACATCGAGGTCGATATCACCTACGCCG
AGTACTTCGAGATGTCTGTCCGTTTGGCCGAGGCCATGAAGCGTTACGGTTTGAACACCAACCACCGTAT
CGTCGTCTGCTCTGAGAACTCTTTGCAGTTCTTCATGCCCGTCTTGGGTGCCTTGTTCATCGGTGTCGCC
GTCGCCCCCGCCAACGATATCTACAACGAGCGTGAGTTGTTGAACTCTATGGGTATCTCTCAGCCCACCG
TCGTCTTCGTCTCTAAGAAGGGTTTGCAGAAGATCTTGAACGTCCAGAAGAAGTTGCCCATCATCCAGAA
GATCATCATCATGGATTCTAAGACCGATTACCAGGGTTTCCAGTCTATGTACACCTTCGTCACCTCTCAC
TTGCCCCCCGGTTTCAACGAGTACGATTTCGTCCCCGAGTCTTTCGATCGTGATAAGACCATCGCCTTGA
TCATGAACTCTTCTGGTTCTACCGGTTTGCCCAAGGGTGTCGCCTTGCCCCACCGTACCGCCTGCGTCCG
TTTCTCTCACGCCCGTGATCCCATCTTCGGTAACCAGATCATCCCCGATACCGCCATCTTGTCTGTCGTC
CCCTTCCACCACGGTTTCGGTATGTTCACCACCTTGGGTTACTTCATCTGCGGTTTCCGTGTCGTCTTGA
TGTACCGTTTCGAGGAGGAGTTGTTCTTGCGTTCTTTGCAGGATTACAAGATCCAGTCTGCCTTGTTGGT
CCCCACCTTGTTCTCTTTCTTCGCCAAGTCTACCTTGATCGATAAGTACGATTTGTCTAACTTGCACGAG
ATCGCCTCTGGTGGTGCCCCCTTGTCTAAGGAGGTCGGTGAGGCCGTCGCCAAGCGTTTCCACTTGCCCG
GTATCCGTCAGGGTTACGGTTTGACCGAGACCACCTCTGCCATCTTGATCACCCCCGAGGGTGATGATAA
GCCCGGTGCCGTCGGTAAGGTCGTCCCCTTCTTCGAGGCCAAGGTCGTCGATTTGGATACCGGTAAGACC
TTGGGTGTCAACCAGCGTGGTGAGTTGTGCGTCCGTGGTCCCATGATCATGTCTGGTTACGTCAACAACC
CCGAGGCCACCAACGCCTTGATCGATAAGGATGGTTGGTTGCACTCTGGTGATATCGCCTACTGGGATGA
GGATGAGCACTTCTTCATCGTCGATCGTTTGAAGTCTTTGATCAAGTACAAGGGTTACCAGGTCGCCCCC
GCCGAGTTGGAGTCTATCTTGTTGCAGCACCCCAACATCTTCGATGCCGGTGTCGCCGGTTTGCCCGATG
ATGATGCCGGTGAGTTGCCCGCCGCCGTCGTCGTCTTGGAGCACGGTAAGACCATGACCGAGAAGGAGAT
CGTCGATTACGTCGCCTCTCAGGTCACCACCGCCAAGAAGTTGCGTGGTGGTGTCGTCTTCGTCGATGAG
GTCCCCAAGGGTTTGACCGGTAAGTTGGATGCCCGTAAGATCCGTGAGATCTTGATCAAGGCCAAGAAGG
GTGGTAAGATCGCCGTCTAATCTAGAGGGCCCGCGGTTCGAAGGTAAGCCTATCCCTAACCCTCTCCTCG
GTCTCGATTCTACGCGTACCGGTCATCATCACCATCACCATTGAGTTTAAACCCGCTGATCAGCCTCGAC
TGTGCCTTCTAAGGCCTGAGCTCGCTGATCAGCCTCGATCGAGGATCCAGACATGATAAGATACATTGAT
GAGTTTGGACAAACCACAACTAGAATGCAGTGAAAAAAATGCTTTATTTGTGAAATTTGTGATGCTATTG
CTTTATTTGTAACCATTATAAGCTGCAATAAACAAGTTAACAACAACAATTGCATTCATTTTATGTTTCA
GGTTCAGGGGGAGGTGTGGGAGGTTTTTTAAAGCAAGTAAAACCTCTACAAATGTGGTATGGCTGATTAT
GATCAGTCGACCGATGCCCTTGAGAGCCTTCAACCCAGTCAGCTCCTTCCGGTGGGCGCGGGGCATGACT
ATCGTCGCCGCACTTATGACTGTCTTCTTTATCATGCAACTCGTAGGACAGGTGCCGGCAGCGCTCTGGG
TCATTTTCGGCGAGGACCGCTTTCGCTGGAGCGCGACGATGATCGGCCTGTCGCTTGCGGTATTCGGAAT
CTTGCACGCCCTCGCTCAAGCCTTCGTCACTGGTCCCGCCACCAAACGTTTCGGCGAGAAGCAGGCCATT
ATCGCCGGCATGGCGGCCGACGCGCTGGGCTACGTCTTGCTGGCGTTCGCGACGCGAGGCTGGATGGCCT
TCCCCATTATGATTCTTCTCGCTTCCGGCGGCATCGGGATGCCCGCGTTGCAGGCCATGCTGTCCAGGCA
GGTAGATGACGACCATCAGGGACAGCTTCAAGGCCAGCAAAAGGCCAGGAACCGTAAAAAGGCCGCGTTG
CTGGCGTTTTTCCATAGGCTCCGCCCCCCTGACGAGCATCACAAAAATCGACGCTCAAGTCAGAGGTGGC
GAAACCCGACAGGACTATAAAGATACCAGGCGTTTCCCCCTGGAAGCTCCCTCGTGCGCTCTCCTGTTCC
GACCCTGCCGCTTACCGGATACCTGTCCGCCTTTCTCCCTTCGGGAAGCGTGGCGCTTTCTCATAGCTCA
CGCTGTAGGTATCTCAGTTCGGTGTAGGTCGTTCGCTCCAAGCTGGGCTGTGTGCACGAACCCCCCGTTC
AGCCCGACCGCTGCGCCTTATCCGGTAACTATCGTCTTGAGTCCAACCCGGTAAGACACGACTTATCGCC
ACTGGCAGCAGCCACTGGTAACAGGATTAGCAGAGCGAGGTATGTAGGCGGTGCTACAGAGTTCTTGAAG
TGGTGGCCTAACTACGGCTACACTAGAAGGACAGTATTTGGTATCTGCGCTCTGCTGAAGCCAGTTACCT
TCGGAAAAAGAGTTGGTAGCTCTTGATCCGGCAAACAAACCACCGCTGGTAGCGGTGGTTTTTTTGTTTG
CAAGCAGCAGATTACGCGCAGAAAAAAAGGATCTCAAGAAGATCCTTTGATCTTTTCTACGGGGTCTGAC
GCTCAGTGGAACGAAAACTCACGTTAAGGGATTTTGGTCATGAGATTATCAAAAAGGATCTTCACCTAGA
TCCTTTTAAATTAAAAATGAAGTTTTAAATCAATCTAAAGTATATATGAGTAAACTTGGTCTGACAGTTA
CCAATGCTTAATCAGTGAGGCACCTATCTCAGCGATCTGTCTATTTCGTTCATCCATAGTTGCCTGACTC
CCCGTCGTGTAGATAACTACGATACGGGAGGGCTTACCATCTGGCCCCAGTGCTGCAATGATACCGCGAG
ACCCACGCTCACCGGCTCCAGATTTATCAGCAATAAACCAGCCAGCCGGAAGGGCCGAGCGCAGAAGTGG
TCCTGCAACTTTATCCGCCTCCATCCAGTCTATTAATTGTTGCCGGGAAGCTAGAGTAAGTAGTTCGCCA
GTTAATAGTTTGCGCAACGTTGTTGCCATTGCTGCAGGCATCGTGGTGTCACGCTCGTCGTTTGGTATGG
CTTCATTCAGCTCCGGTTCCCAACGATCAAGGCGAGTTACATGATCCCCCATGTTGTGCAAAAAAGCGGT
TAGCTCCTTCGGTCCTCCGATCGTTGTCAGAAGTAAGTTGGCCGCAGTGTTATCACTCATGGTTATGGCA
GCACTGCATAATTCTCTTACTGTCATGCCATCCGTAAGATGCTTTTCTGTGACTGGTGAGTACTCAACCA
AGTCATTCTGAGAATAGTGTATGCGGCGACCGAGTTGCTCTTGCCCGGCGTCAACACGGGATAATACCGC
GCCACATAGCAGAACTTTAAAAGTGCTCATCATTGGAAAACGTTCTTCGGGGCGAAAACTCTCAAGGATC
TTACCGCTGTTGAGATCCAGTTCGATGTAACCCACTCGTGCACCCAACTGATCTTCAGCATCTTTTACTT
TCACCAGCGTTTCTGGGTGAGCAAAAACAGGAAGGCAAAATGCCGCAAAAAAGGGAATAAGGGCGACACG
GAAATGTTGAATACTCATACTCTTCCTTTTTCAATATTATTGAAGCATTTATCAGGGTTATTGTCTCATG
AGCGGATACATATTTGAATGTATTTAGAAAAATAAACAAATAGGGGTTCCGCGCACATTTCCCCGAAAAG
TGCCACCTGACGTCTAAGAAACCATTATTATCATGACATTAACCTATAAAAATAGGCGTATCACGAGGCC
CTTTCGT
